Addgene plasmid #220149: pLX307-VHL(C162F)-3F-BirA
Purpose: Expresses VHL(C162F)-BirA as a control for VHL substrate identification by E-STUB
Depositing lab: William Sellers. Depositing organization: Broad Institute. Publication: Ubiquitin-specific proximity labeling for the identification of E3 ligase substrates. Huang HT, Lumpkin RJ, Tsai RW, Su S, Zhao X, Xiong Y, Chen J, Mageed N, Donovan KA, Fischer ES, Sellers WR. Nat Chem Biol. 2024 Mar 21. doi: 10.1038/s41589-024-01590-9. PubMed 38514884.
Backbone
  Vector backbone: pLEX_307 (Plasmid #41392)
  Backbone size w/o insert (bp): 8400
  Total vector size (bp): 10099
  Vector type: Mammalian Expression, Lentiviral
  Selectable markers: Puromycin
Growth in bacteria
  Bacterial resistance: Ampicillin, 100 μg/mL
  Growth temperature: 30°C
  Growth strain: NEB Stable
  Copy number: High Copy
Gene/Insert
  Gene/Insert name: von Hippel-Lindau tumor suppressor (alt name: VHL)
  Species: H. sapiens (human)
  Mutation: changed cysteine 162 to phenylalanine; codon optimized
  Entrez Gene: VHL (a.k.a. HRCA1, RCA1, VHL1, pVHL)
  Promoter: EF-1a
  Tag / fusion protein: 3F-BirA (C terminal on insert)
  Cloning method: Gateway Cloning
  Sequencing primers: 5′ EF1a-F; 3′ WPRE-R
Resource information
  A portion of this plasmid was derived from a plasmid made by: The Weissman Lab (pJW1512, Addgene Plasmid #62366)
Terms and licenses: Academic/Nonprofit Terms; Industry Terms: Not Available to Industry
How to cite: pLX307-VHL(C162F)-3F-BirA was a gift from William Sellers (Addgene plasmid # 220149 ; http://n2t.net/addgene:220149 ; RRID:Addgene_220149)
