[The description below was written by a language model from this plasmid's Addgene catalogue record and pLannotate feature annotations shown in this document.]
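Description:
pLX307-VHL(C162F)-3F-BirA is a 10.1 kb third-generation-style, self-inactivating HIV-1 lentiviral expression plasmid built on the pLEX_307 Gateway destination backbone. In bacteria it is maintained by a high-copy ColE1/pUC origin and selected with ampicillin through the bla gene; an f1 origin is also present. The viral portion consists of an RSV promoter driving a truncated 5' LTR, followed by the Ψ packaging signal with a gag fragment, the Rev response element, a central polypurine tract, WPRE and a ΔU3 3' LTR. Together these allow the genome to be packaged when helper functions are supplied in trans, and they leave the integrated provirus without LTR promoter activity. An SV40 early promoter drives puromycin N-acetyltransferase upstream of the main cassette, so transduced mammalian cells can be selected with puromycin.

The payload sits between attB1 and attB2 sites left by Gateway recombination and is expressed from the strong constitutive EF-1α promoter. It encodes a codon-optimised human von Hippel-Lindau tumour suppressor carrying a cysteine 162 to phenylalanine substitution, fused at its C terminus to a 3xFLAG epitope and then to the E. coli biotin ligase BirA. A backbone V5 tag lies just downstream of attB2, but the record does not indicate whether it is translated as part of the fusion. VHL is the substrate-recruiting subunit of an E3 ubiquitin ligase complex. According to the record, this mutant fusion serves as a control for the corresponding VHL-BirA construct in E-STUB, a ubiquitin-specific proximity labelling method for identifying E3 ligase substrates. The record does not describe the functional effect of the C162F change.
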