Features (pLannotate 1.2.2; 35 found; start..end, strand, type, name):
     23..89      +  CDS            small t antigen (fragment): SV40 (simian virus 40) small t antigen
     96..1274    +  promoter       EF-1α promoter: strong constitutive promoter for human elongation factor EF-1α
   1294..1318    +  protein_bind   attB1: mutant version of attB; recombination site for the Gateway® BP reaction BP Clonase™
   1327..1965    +  CDS            VHL: VHL_HUMAN - Experimental evidence at protein level: Swiss-Prot protein existence level 1. Involved in the ubiquitination and subsequent proteasomal degradation via the von Hippel-Lindau ubiquitination complex. Seems to act as a target recruitment subunit in the E3 ubiquitin ligase complex and recruits hydroxylated hypoxia-inducible factor (HIF) under normoxic conditions. Involved in transcriptional repression through interaction with HIF1A, HIF1AN and histone deacetylases. Ubiquitinates, in an oxygen-responsive manner, ADRB2. From Homo sapiens (Human).
   1972..2037    +  CDS            3xFLAG: three tandem FLAG® epitope tags, followed by an enterokinase cleavage site
   2041..3003    +  CDS            birA: BIRA_ECOLI - Also known as bioR, dhbB. Experimental evidence at protein level: Swiss-Prot protein existence level 1. Acts both as a biotin--[acetyl-CoA-carboxylase] ligase and a biotin-operon repressor. In the presence of ATP, BirA activates biotin to form the BirA-biotinyl-5'-adenylate (BirA-bio-5'-AMP or holoBirA) complex. HoloBirA can either transfer the biotinyl moiety to the biotin carboxyl carrier protein (BCCP) subunit of acetyl-CoA carboxylase, or bind to the biotin operator site and inhibit transcription of the operon. From Escherichia coli (strain K12).
   3008..3032    -  protein_bind   attB2: mutant version of attB; recombination site for the Gateway® BP reaction BP Clonase™
   3040..3081    +  CDS            V5 tag: epitope tag from simian virus 5
   3132..3720    +  misc_feature   WPRE: woodchuck hepatitis virus posttranscriptional regulatory element
   3771..3790    +  misc_feature   cPPT/CTS (fragment): central polypurine tract and central termination sequence of HIV-1
   3792..4025    +  LTR            3' LTR (ΔU3): self-inactivating 3' long terminal repeat (LTR) from HIV-1
   4103..4224    +  polyA_signal   SV40 poly(A) signal: SV40 polyadenylation signal
   4264..4399    +  rep_origin     SV40 ori: SV40 origin of replication
   4420..4438    -  promoter       T7 promoter: promoter for bacteriophage T7 RNA polymerase
   4446..4601    +  CDS            lacZα (fragment): LacZα fragment of β-galactosidase; lacZ fragment
   4606..5034    +  rep_origin     f1 ori (sequence partly withheld): f1 bacteriophage origin of replication; arrow indicates direction of (+) strand synthesis
   5087..5191    +  promoter       AmpR promoter: bla
   5192..6052    +  CDS            AmpR: β-lactamase; bla; confers resistance to ampicillin, carbenicillin, and related antibiotics
   6223..6811    +  rep_origin     ori: high-copy-number ColE1/pMB1/pBR322/pUC origin of replication
   6994..7086    +  CDS            lacI (fragment): lac repressor; lacI; The lac repressor binds to the lac operator to inhibit transcription in E. coli. This inhibition can be relieved by adding lactose or isopropyl-β-D-thiogalactopyranoside (IPTG).
   7099..7120    +  protein_bind   CAP binding site: CAP binding activates transcription in the presence of cAMP. E. coli catabolite activator protein
   7135..7165    +  promoter       lac promoter: promoter for the E. coli lac operon
   7173..7189    +  protein_bind   lac operator: The lac repressor binds to the lac operator to inhibit transcription in E. coli. This inhibition can be relieved by adding lactose or isopropyl-β-D-thiogalactopyranoside (IPTG). lac repressor encoded by lacI
   7234..7252    +  promoter       T3 promoter: promoter for bacteriophage T3 RNA polymerase
   7280..7506    +  promoter       RSV promoter: Rous sarcoma virus enhancer/promoter
   7507..7687    +  LTR            5' LTR (truncated): truncated 5' long terminal repeat (LTR) from HIV-1
   7734..7859    +  misc_feature   HIV-1 Ψ: packaging signal of human immunodeficiency virus type 1
   7843..8206    +  CDS            HIV-1 gag (fragment): gag protein from human immunodeficiency virus 1; gag
   8352..8585    +  misc_feature   RRE: The Rev response element (RRE) of HIV-1 allows for Rev-dependent mRNA export from the nucleus to the cytoplasm.
   8962..8988    +  CDS            Rev (fragment): human immunodeficiency virus 1 (HIV-1) Rev protein; rev; enhances nuclear export of unspliced and incompletely spliced viral mRNAs
   8995..9018    +  promoter       SV40 promoter (fragment): SV40 early promoter
   9019..9090    +  promoter       SV40 promoter (fragment): SV40 enhancer and early promoter
   9114..9249    +  rep_origin     SV40 ori: SV40 origin of replication
   9295..9891    +  CDS            PuroR (fragment): puromycin N-acetyltransferase; pac from Streptomyces; confers resistance to puromycin
   9940..10057   +  misc_feature   cPPT/CTS: central polypurine tract and central termination sequence of HIV-1
>Addgene plasmid #220149 | pLX307-VHL(C162F)-3F-BirA | addgene full sequence | sequence record 434922 | Addgene NGS Result
CTCGAGGCCTGCAGGTGCAAAGATGGATAAAGTTTTAAACAGAGAGGAATCTTTGCAGCTAATGGACCTT
CTAGGTCTTGAAAGGAGTGGGAATTGGCTCCGGTGCCCGTCAGTGGGCAGAGCGCACATCGCCCACAGTC
CCCGAGAAGTTGGGGGGAGGGGTCGGCAATTGAACCGGTGCCTAGAGAAGGTGGCGCGGGGTAAACTGGG
AAAGTGATGTCGTGTACTGGCTCCGCCTTTTTCCCGAGGGTGGGGGAGAACCGTATATAAGTGCAGTAGT
CGCCGTGAACGTTCTTTTTCGCAACGGGTTTGCCGCCAGAACACAGGTAAGTGCCGTGTGTGGTTCCCGC
GGGCCTGGCCTCTTTACGGGTTATGGCCCTTGCGTGCCTTGAATTACTTCCACCTGGCTGCAGTACGTGA
TTCTTGATCCCGAGCTTCGGGTTGGAAGTGGGTGGGAGAGTTCGAGGCCTTGCGCTTAAGGAGCCCCTTC
GCCTCGTGCTTGAGTTGAGGCCTGGCCTGGGCGCTGGGGCCGCCGCGTGCGAATCTGGTGGCACCTTCGC
GCCTGTCTCGCTGCTTTCGATAAGTCTCTAGCCATTTAAAATTTTTGATGACCTGCTGCGACGCTTTTTT
TCTGGCAAGATAGTCTTGTAAATGCGGGCCAAGATCTGCACACTGGTATTTCGGTTTTTGGGGCCGCGGG
CGGCGACGGGGCCCGTGCGTCCCAGCGCACATGTTCGGCGAGGCGGGGCCTGCGAGCGCGGCCACCGAGA
ATCGGACGGGGGTAGTCTCAAGCTGGCCGGCCTGCTCTGGTGCCTGGCCTCGCGCCGCCGTGTATCGCCC
CGCCCTGGGCGGCAAGGCTGGCCCGGTCGGCACCAGTTGCGTGAGCGGAAAGATGGCCGCTTCCCGGCCC
TGCTGCAGGGAGCTCAAAATGGAGGACGCGGCGCTCGGGAGAGCGGGCGGGTGAGTCACCCACACAAAGG
AAAAGGGCCTTTCCGTCCTCAGCCGTCGCTTCATGTGACTCCACGGAGTACCGGGCGCCGTCCAGGCACC
TCGATTAGTTCTCGAGCTTTTGGAGTACGTCGTCTTTAGGTTGGGGGGAGGGGTTTTATGCGATGGAGTT
TCCCCACACTGAGTGGGTGGAGACTGAAGTTAGGCCAGCTTGGCACTTGATGTAATTCTCCTTGGAATTT
GCCCTTTTTGAGTTTGGATCTTGGTTCATTCTCAAGCCTCAGACAGTGGTTCAAAGTTTTTTTCTTCCAT
TTCAGGTGTCGTGAGGCTAGCATCGATTGATCAACAAGTTTGTACAAAAAAGCAGGCTTAGCCACCATGC
CACGGAGAGCCGAGAACTGGGATGAGGCCGAGGTGGGCGCTGAAGAGGCCGGCGTGGAAGAGTACGGCCC
CGAGGAAGATGGCGGAGAAGAAAGCGGCGCCGAGGAGAGCGGACCTGAGGAGAGCGGCCCTGAGGAACTG
GGAGCCGAGGAAGAAATGGAAGCCGGAAGACCTAGACCCGTGCTTAGAAGCGTGAACAGCAGAGAGCCAT
CTCAGGTGATTTTCTGCAACAGATCCCCTAGAGTGGTGCTGCCTGTGTGGCTGAACTTCGACGGCGAGCC
TCAGCCCTACCCCACCCTGCCCCCCGGCACCGGCAGACGGATCCATTCCTATAGAGGCCACCTGTGGCTG
TTTCGGGACGCCGGCACCCACGACGGCCTGCTGGTTAACCAGACCGAGCTGTTCGTGCCTTCTCTGAATG
TGGACGGCCAGCCTATCTTCGCCAACATCACCCTGCCTGTGTACACACTGAAGGAAAGGTTCCTGCAGGT
CGTGCGGAGCCTGGTCAAGCCTGAAAATTACCGGAGGCTGGACATCGTGCGGAGCCTGTACGAGGATCTG
GAAGATCACCCTAACGTGCAGAAAGACCTCGAGCGCCTGACACAGGAGAGAATCGCTCACCAAAGAATGG
GCGACGGTTCTGACTACAAAGACCATGACGGTGATTATAAAGATCATGACATCGATTACAAGGATGACGA
TGACAAGCTTATGAAGGATAACACCGTGCCACTGAAATTGATTGCCCTGTTAGCGAACGGTGAATTTCAC
TCTGGCGAGCAGTTGGGTGAAACGCTGGGAATGAGCCGGGCGGCTATTAATAAACACATTCAGACACTGC
GTGACTGGGGCGTTGATGTCTTTACCGTTCCGGGTAAAGGATACAGCCTGCCTGAGCCTATCCAGTTACT
TAATGCTAAACAGATATTGGGTCAGCTGGATGGCGGTAGTGTAGCCGTGCTGCCAGTGATTGACTCCACG
AATCAGTACCTTCTTGATCGTATCGGAGAGCTTAAATCGGGCGATGCTTGCATTGCAGAATACCAGCAGG
CTGGCCGTGGTCGCCGGGGTCGGAAATGGTTTTCGCCTTTTGGCGCAAACTTATATTTGTCGATGTTCTG
GCGTCTGGAACAAGGCCCGGCGGCGGCGATTGGTTTAAGTCTGGTTATCGGTATCGTGATGGCGGAAGTA
TTACGCAAGCTGGGTGCAGATAAAGTTCGTGTTAAATGGCCTAATGACCTCTATCTGCAGGATCGCAAGC
TGGCAGGCATTCTGGTGGAGCTGACTGGCAAAACTGGCGATGCGGCGCAAATAGTCATTGGAGCCGGGAT
CAACATGGCAATGCGCCGTGTTGAAGAGAGTGTCGTTAATCAGGGGTGGATCACGCTGCAGGAAGCGGGG
ATCAATCTCGATCGTAATACGTTGGCGGCCATGCTAATACGTGAATTACGTGCTGCGTTGGAACTCTTCG
AACAAGAAGGATTGGCACCTTATCTGTCGCGCTGGGAAAAGCTGGATAATTTTATTAATCGCCCAGTGAA
ACTTATCATTGGTGATAAAGAAATATTTGGCATTTCACGCGGAATAGACAAACAGGGGGCTTTATTACTT
GAGCAGGATGGAATAATAAAACCCTGGATGGGCGGTGAAATATCCCTGCGTAGTGCAGAAAAATGAAACC
CAGCTTTCTTGTACAAAGTGGTTGATATCGGTAAGCCTATCCCTAACCCTCTCCTCGGTCTCGATTCTAC
GTAGTAATGAACTAGTACCGGTTAAGTCGACAATCAACGCGTTAAGTCGACAATCAACCTCTGGATTACA
AAATTTGTGAAAGATTGACTGGTATTCTTAACTATGTTGCTCCTTTTACGCTATGTGGATACGCTGCTTT
AATGCCTTTGTATCATGCTATTGCTTCCCGTATGGCTTTCATTTTCTCCTCCTTGTATAAATCCTGGTTG
CTGTCTCTTTATGAGGAGTTGTGGCCCGTTGTCAGGCAACGTGGCGTGGTGTGCACTGTGTTTGCTGACG
CAACCCCCACTGGTTGGGGCATTGCCACCACCTGTCAGCTCCTTTCCGGGACTTTCGCTTTCCCCCTCCC
TATTGCCACGGCGGAACTCATCGCCGCCTGCCTTGCCCGCTGCTGGACAGGGGCTCGGCTGTTGGGCACT
GACAATTCCGTGGTGTTGTCGGGGAAATCATCGTCCTTTCCTTGGCTGCTCGCCTGTGTTGCCACCTGGA
TTCTGCGCGGGACGTCCTTCTGCTACGTCCCTTCGGCCCTCAATCCAGCGGACCTTCCTTCCCGCGGCCT
GCTGCCGGCTCTGCGGCCTCTTCCGCGTCTTCGCCTTCGCCCTCAGACGAGTCGGATCTCCCTTTGGGCC
GCCTCCCCGCGTCGACTTTAAGACCAATGACTTACAAGGCAGCTGTAGATCTTAGCCACTTTTTAAAAGA
AAAGGGGGGACTGGAAGGGCTAATTCACTCCCAACGAAGACAAGATCTGCTTTTTGCTTGTACTGGGTCT
CTCTGGTTAGACCAGATCTGAGCCTGGGAGCTCTCTGGCTAACTAGGGAACCCACTGCTTAAGCCTCAAT
AAAGCTTGCCTTGAGTGCTTCAAGTAGTGTGTGCCCGTCTGTTGTGTGACTCTGGTAACTAGAGATCCCT
CAGACCCTTTTAGTCAGTGTGGAAAATCTCTAGCAGTACGTATAGTAGTTCATGTCATCTTATTATTCAG
TATTTATAACTTGCAAAGAAATGAATATCAGAGAGTGAGAGGAACTTGTTTATTGCAGCTTATAATGGTT
ACAAATAAAGCAATAGCATCACAAATTTCACAAATAAAGCATTTTTTTCACTGCATTCTAGTTGTGGTTT
GTCCAAACTCATCAATGTATCTTATCATGTCTGGCTCTAGCTATCCCGCCCCTAACTCCGCCCATCCCGC
CCCTAACTCCGCCCAGTTCCGCCCATTCTCCGCCCCATGGCTGACTAATTTTTTTTATTTATGCAGAGGC
CGAGGCCGCCTCGGCCTCTGAGCTATTCCAGAAGTAGTGAGGAGGCTTTTTTGGAGGCCTAGGGACGTAC
CCAATTCGCCCTATAGTGAGTCGTATTACGCGCGCTCACTGGCCGTCGTTTTACAACGTCGTGACTGGGA
AAACCCTGGCGTTACCCAACTTAATCGCCTTGCAGCACATCCCCCTTTCGCCAGCTGGCGTAATAGCGAA
GAGGCCCGCACCGATCGCCCTTCCCAACAGTTGCGCAGCCTGAATGGCGAATGGG
[124 nt withheld, positions 4606-4729]
C
[91 nt withheld, positions 4731-4821]
A
[49 nt withheld, positions 4823-4871]
CCTTTGACGTTGGAGTCCACGTTCTTT
[37 nt withheld, positions 4899-4935]
ACCCTATCTCGGTCTATTCTTTTGATTTATAAGGGATTTTGCCGATTTCGGCCTATTGGTTAAAAAATGA
GCTGATTTAACAAAAATTTAACGCGAATTTTAACAAAATATTAACGCTTACAATTTAGGTGGCACTTTTC
GGGGAAATGTGCGCGGAACCCCTATTTGTTTATTTTTCTAAATACATTCAAATATGTATCCGCTCATGAG
ACAATAACCCTGATAAATGCTTCAATAATATTGAAAAAGGAAGAGTATGAGTATTCAACATTTCCGTGTC
GCCCTTATTCCCTTTTTTGCGGCATTTTGCCTTCCTGTTTTTGCTCACCCAGAAACGCTGGTGAAAGTAA
AAGATGCTGAAGATCAGTTGGGTGCACGAGTGGGTTACATCGAACTGGATCTCAACAGCGGTAAGATCCT
TGAGAGTTTTCGCCCCGAAGAACGTTTTCCAATGATGAGCACTTTTAAAGTTCTGCTATGTGGCGCGGTA
TTATCCCGTATTGACGCCGGGCAAGAGCAACTCGGTCGCCGCATACACTATTCTCAGAATGACTTGGTTG
AGTACTCACCAGTCACAGAAAAGCATCTTACGGATGGCATGACAGTAAGAGAATTATGCAGTGCTGCCAT
AACCATGAGTGATAACACTGCGGCCAACTTACTTCTGACAACGATCGGAGGACCGAAGGAGCTAACCGCT
TTTTTGCACAACATGGGGGATCATGTAACTCGCCTTGATCGTTGGGAACCGGAGCTGAATGAAGCCATAC
CAAACGACGAGCGTGACACCACGATGCCTGTAGCAATGGCAACAACGTTGCGCAAACTATTAACTGGCGA
ACTACTTACTCTAGCTTCCCGGCAACAATTAATAGACTGGATGGAGGCGGATAAAGTTGCAGGACCACTT
CTGCGCTCGGCCCTTCCGGCTGGCTGGTTTATTGCTGATAAATCTGGAGCCGGTGAGCGTGGGTCTCGCG
GTATCATTGCAGCACTGGGGCCAGATGGTAAGCCCTCCCGTATCGTAGTTATCTACACGACGGGGAGTCA
GGCAACTATGGATGAACGAAATAGACAGATCGCTGAGATAGGTGCCTCACTGATTAAGCATTGGTAACTG
TCAGACCAAGTTTACTCATATATACTTTAGATTGATTTAAAACTTCATTTTTAATTTAAAAGGATCTAGG
TGAAGATCCTTTTTGATAATCTCATGACCAAAATCCCTTAACGTGAGTTTTCGTTCCACTGAGCGTCAGA
CCCCGTAGAAAAGATCAAAGGATCTTCTTGAGATCCTTTTTTTCTGCGCGTAATCTGCTGCTTGCAAACA
AAAAAACCACCGCTACCAGCGGTGGTTTGTTTGCCGGATCAAGAGCTACCAACTCTTTTTCCGAAGGTAA
CTGGCTTCAGCAGAGCGCAGATACCAAATACTGTTCTTCTAGTGTAGCCGTAGTTAGGCCACCACTTCAA
GAACTCTGTAGCACCGCCTACATACCTCGCTCTGCTAATCCTGTTACCAGTGGCTGCTGCCAGTGGCGAT
AAGTCGTGTCTTACCGGGTTGGACTCAAGACGATAGTTACCGGATAAGGCGCAGCGGTCGGGCTGAACGG
GGGGTTCGTGCACACAGCCCAGCTTGGAGCGAACGACCTACACCGAACTGAGATACCTACAGCGTGAGCT
ATGAGAAAGCGCCACGCTTCCCGAAGGGAGAAAGGCGGACAGGTATCCGGTAAGCGGCAGGGTCGGAACA
GGAGAGCGCACGAGGGAGCTTCCAGGGGGAAACGCCTGGTATCTTTATAGTCCTGTCGGGTTTCGCCACC
TCTGACTTGAGCGTCGATTTTTGTGATGCTCGTCAGGGGGGCGGAGCCTATGGAAAAACGCCAGCAACGC
GGCCTTTTTACGGTTCCTGGCCTTTTGCTGGCCTTTTGCTCACATGTTCTTTCCTGCGTTATCCCCTGAT
TCTGTGGATAACCGTATTACCGCCTTTGAGTGAGCTGATACCGCTCGCCGCAGCCGAACGACCGAGCGCA
GCGAGTCAGTGAGCGAGGAAGCGGAAGAGCGCCCAATACGCAAACCGCCTCTCCCCGCGCGTTGGCCGAT
TCATTAATGCAGCTGGCACGACAGGTTTCCCGACTGGAAAGCGGGCAGTGAGCGCAACGCAATTAATGTG
AGTTAGCTCACTCATTAGGCACCCCAGGCTTTACACTTTATGCTTCCGGCTCGTATGTTGTGTGGAATTG
TGAGCGGATAACAATTTCACACAGGAAACAGCTATGACCATGATTACGCCAAGCGCGCAATTAACCCTCA
CTAAAGGGAACAAAAGCTGGAGCTGCAAGCTTAATGTAGTCTTATGCAATACTCTTGTAGTCTTGCAACA
TGGTAACGATGAGTTAGCAACATGCCTTACAAGGAGAGAAAAAGCACCGTGCATGCCGATTGGTGGAAGT
AAGGTGGTACGATCGTGCCTTATTAGGAAGGCAACAGACGGGTCTGACATGGATTGGACGAACCACTGAA
TTGCCGCATTGCAGAGATATTGTATTTAAGTGCCTAGCTCGATACATAAACGGGTCTCTCTGGTTAGACC
AGATCTGAGCCTGGGAGCTCTCTGGCTAACTAGGGAACCCACTGCTTAAGCCTCAATAAAGCTTGCCTTG
AGTGCTTCAAGTAGTGTGTGCCCGTCTGTTGTGTGACTCTGGTAACTAGAGATCCCTCAGACCCTTTTAG
TCAGTGTGGAAAATCTCTAGCAGTGGCGCCCGAACAGGGACTTGAAAGCGAAAGGGAAACCAGAGGAGCT
CTCTCGACGCAGGACTCGGCTTGCTGAAGCGCGCACGGCAAGAGGCGAGGGGCGGCGACTGGTGAGTACG
CCAAAAATTTTGACTAGCGGAGGCTAGAAGGAGAGAGATGGGTGCGAGAGCGTCAGTATTAAGCGGGGGA
GAATTAGATCGCGATGGGAAAAAATTCGGTTAAGGCCAGGGGGAAAGAAAAAATATAAATTAAAACATAT
AGTATGGGCAAGCAGGGAGCTAGAACGATTCGCAGTTAATCCTGGCCTGTTAGAAACATCAGAAGGCTGT
AGACAAATACTGGGACAGCTACAACCATCCCTTCAGACAGGATCAGAAGAACTTAGATCATTATATAATA
CAGTAGCAACCCTCTATTGTGTGCATCAAAGGATAGAGATAAAAGACACCAAGGAAGCTTTAGACAAGAT
AGAGGAAGAGCAAAACAAAAGTAAGACCACCGCACAGCAAGCGGCCGCTGATCTTCAGACCTGGAGGAGG
AGATATGAGGGACAATTGGAGAAGTGAATTATATAAATATAAAGTAGTAAAAATTGAACCATTAGGAGTA
GCACCCACCAAGGCAAAGAGAAGAGTGGTGCAGAGAGAAAAAAGAGCAGTGGGAATAGGAGCTTTGTTCC
TTGGGTTCTTGGGAGCAGCAGGAAGCACTATGGGCGCAGCGTCAATGACGCTGACGGTACAGGCCAGACA
ATTATTGTCTGGTATAGTGCAGCAGCAGAACAATTTGCTGAGGGCTATTGAGGCGCAACAGCATCTGTTG
CAACTCACAGTCTGGGGCATCAAGCAGCTCCAGGCAAGAATCCTGGCTGTGGAAAGATACCTAAAGGATC
AACAGCTCCTGGGGATTTGGGGTTGCTCTGGAAAACTCATTTGCACCACTGCTGTGCCTTGGAATGCTAG
TTGGAGTAATAAATCTCTGGAACAGATTTGGAATCACACGACCTGGATGGAGTGGGACAGAGAAATTAAC
AATTACACAAGCTTAATACACTCCTTAATTGAAGAATCGCAAAACCAGCAAGAAAAGAATGAACAAGAAT
TATTGGAATTAGATAAATGGGCAAGTTTGTGGAATTGGTTTAACATAACAAATTGGCTGTGGTATATAAA
ATTATTCATAATGATAGTAGGAGGCTTGGTAGGTTTAAGAATAGTTTTTGCTGTACTTTCTATAGTGAAT
AGAGTTAGGCAGGGATATTCACCATTATCGTTTCAGACCCACCTCCCAACCCCGAGGGGACCCATGCATT
GCATCTCAATTAGTCAGCAACCAGGTGTGGAAAGTCCCCAGGCTCCCCAGCAGGCAGAAGTATGCAAAGC
ATGCGTCTCAATTAGTCAGCAACCATAGTCCCGCCCCTAACTCCGCCCATCCCGCCCCTAACTCCGCCCA
GTTCCGCCCATTCTCCGCCCCATGGCTGACTAATTTTTTTTATTTATGCAGAGGCCGAGGCCGCCTCGGC
CTCTGAGCTATTCCAGAAGTAGTGAGGAGGCTTTTTTGGAGGCCTAGGCTTTTGCAAAAAGCTTTCTAGA
GGTACCACCGGAGCTTACCATGACCGAGTACAAGCCCACGGTGCGCCTCGCCACCCGCGACGACGTCCCC
AGGGCCGTACGCACCCTCGCCGCCGCGTTCGCCGACTACCCCGCCACGCGCCACACCGTCGATCCGGACC
GCCACATCGAGCGGGTCACCGAGCTGCAAGAACTCTTCCTCACGCGCGTCGGGCTCGACATCGGCAAGGT
GTGGGTCGCGGACGACGGCGCCGCCGTGGCGGTCTGGACCACGCCGGAGAGCGTCGAAGCGGGGGCGGTG
TTCGCCGAGATCGGCCCGCGCATGGCCGAGTTGAGCGGTTCCCGGCTGGCCGCGCAGCAACAGATGGAAG
GCCTCCTGGCGCCGCACCGGCCCAAGGAGCCCGCGTGGTTCCTGGCCACCGTCGGCGTCTCGCCCGACCA
CCAGGGCAAGGGTCTGGGCAGCGCCGTCGTGCTCCCCGGAGTGGAGGCGGCCGAGCGCGCCGGGGTGCCC
GCCTTCCTGGAGACCTCCGCGCCCCGCAACCTCCCCTTCTACGAGCGGCTCGGCTTCACCGTCACCGCCG
ACGTCGAGGTGCCCGAAGGACCGCGCACCTGGTGCATGACCCGCAAGCCCGGTGCCAGTTAACGAATTCT
AGATCTTGAGACAAATGGCAGTATTCATCCACAATTTTAAAAGAAAAGGGGGGATTGGGGGGTACAGTGC
AGGGGAAAGAATAGTAGACATAATAGCAACAGACATACAAACTAAAGAATTACAAAAACAAATTACAAAA
ATTCAAAATTTTCGGGTTTATTACAGGGACAGCAGAGATCCACTTTGGCGCCGG
